>Addgene plasmid #179029 | pBBK45 pHomL-RPL18Bp-GFPdropout-SSA1t-HomR (AmpR) | addgene full sequence | sequence record 360779 | Addgene NGS Result
TTACCAATGCTTAATCAGTGAGGCACCTATCTCAGCGATCTGTCTATTTCGTTCATCCATAGTTGCCTGA
CTCCCCGTCGTGTAGATAACTACGATACGGGAGGGCTTACCATCTGGCCCCAGTGCTGCAATGATACCGC
GGGACCCACGCTCACCGGCTCCAGATTTATCAGCAATAAACCAGCCAGCCGGAAGGGCCGAGCGCAGAAG
TGGTCCTGCAACTTTATCCGCCTCCATCCAGTCTATTAATTGTTGCCGGGAAGCTAGAGTAAGTAGTTCG
CCAGTTAATAGTTTGCGCAACGTTGTTGCCATTGCTACAGGCATCGTGGTGTCACGCTCGTCGTTTGGTA
TGGCTTCATTCAGCTCCGGTTCCCAACGATCAAGGCGAGTTACATGATCCCCCATGTTGTGCAAAAAAGC
GGTTAGCTCCTTCGGTCCTCCGATCGTTGTCAGAAGTAAGTTGGCCGCAGTGTTATCACTCATGGTTATG
GCAGCACTGCATAATTCTCTTACTGTCATGCCATCCGTAAGATGCTTTTCTGTGACTGGTGAGTACTCAA
CCAAGTCATTCTGAGAATAGTGTATGCGGCGACCGAGTTGCTCTTGCCCGGCGTCAATACGGGATAATAC
CGCGCCACATAGCAGAACTTTAAAAGTGCTCATCATTGGAAAACGTTCTTCGGGGCGAAAACTCTCAAGG
ATCTTACCGCTGTTGAGATCCAGTTCGATGTAACCCACTCGTGCACCCAACTGATCTTCAGCATCTTTTA
CTTTCACCAGCGTTTCTGGGTGAGCAAAAACAGGAAGGCAAAATGCCGCAAAAAAGGGAATAAGGGCGAC
ACGGAAATGTTGAATACTCATACTCTTCCTTTTTCAATATTATTGAAGCATTTATCAGGGTTATTGTCTC
ATGAGCGGATACATATTTGAATGTATTTAGAAAAATAAACAAATAGGGGTTCCGCGCACATTTCCCCGAA
AAGTGCCACCTGTCATGACCAAAATCCCTTAACGTGAGTTTTCGTTCCACTGAGCGTCAGACCCCGTAGA
AAAGATCAAAGGATCTTCTTGAGATCCTTTTTTTCTGCGCGTAATCTGCTGCTTGCAAACAAAAAAACCA
CCGCTACCAGCGGTGGTTTGTTTGCCGGATCAAGAGCTACCAACTCTTTTTCCGAAGGTAACTGGCTTCA
GCAGAGCGCAGATACCAAATACTGTTCTTCTAGTGTAGCCGTAGTTAGGCCACCACTTCAAGAACTCTGT
AGCACCGCCTACATACCTCGCTCTGCTAATCCTGTTACCAGTGGCTGCTGCCAGTGGCGATAAGTCGTGT
CTTACCGGGTTGGACTCAAGACGATAGTTACCGGATAAGGCGCAGCGGTCGGGCTGAACGGGGGGTTCGT
GCACACAGCCCAGCTTGGAGCGAACGACCTACACCGAACTGAGATACCTACAGCGTGAGCTATGAGAAAG
CGCCACGCTTCCCGAAGGGAGAAAGGCGGACAGGTATCCGGTAAGCGGCAGGGTCGGAACAGGAGAGCGC
ACGAGGGAGCTTCCAGGGGGAAACGCCTGGTATCTTTATAGTCCTGTCGGGTTTCGCCACCTCTGACTTG
AGCGTCGATTTTTGTGATGCTCGTCAGGGGGGCGGAGCCTATGGAAAAACGCCAGCAACGCGGCCTTTTT
ACGGTTCCTGGCCTTTTGCTGGCCTTTTGCTCACATGTTCTTTCCTGCGTTATCCCCTGATTCTGTGGAT
AACCGTGCGGCCGCCAATGTTATCTATTGGCAGATGTTCATACGGGGCTTTCAAATATTGATGAAATTAT
GTGATGTTTAGAAGAAGATTCGAACTGTTTTCAGTAGATTTGGTAACTGTGCAACCATAACTCATGCCCC
CTATTTATCGGCATTGAGATTGTAAAGGAAGTAAAACGCATTTTTGCAGATCTGTTCTCTTATGTATTTT
TAATCGTCCTTGTATGGAAGTATCAAAGGGGACGTTCTTCACCTCCTTGGAAAACGCAAACTTTCTTTTT
GCCTATCACAGTATCTTATCGAGCTAACTATTTTCGACACACATGAAAAAGCAGAAATATTAACGAAAAA
GAAAAGAAAGACCATGTCATGTACGGGCAATCAGAATATGCAAGATGAGCGGGAACGGGCGAAATGTGCA
CGCGCACAACTTACGAAACGCGGATGAGTCACTGACAGCCACCGCAGAGGTTCTGACTCCTACTGAGCTC
TATTGGAGGTGGCAGAACCGGTAATCCCACAGTGAGCAACTTGACAAACCAACAGATATAGGCTGTGTCT
TAAAATATACCATCCAATACCTTGATGAACTTTTCAAAGATGACTAAAATAAGTGAAATTTCAACATTAA
CTTCGAGCTGTAAACACAGTGGTTTCTTTGCATAAACACCATCAGCCTCAAGTCGTCAAGTAAAGATTTC
GTGTTCATGCAGATAGATAACAATCTATATGTTGATAATTAGCGTTGCCTCATCAATGCGTACACGAAGA
ATATACTAAAAAATGAGCAGGCAAGATAAACGAAGGCAAAGATGACAGAGCAGAAAGCCCTAGTAAAGCG
TATTACAAATGAAACCAAGATTCAGATTGCGATCCCTGAATTCGCATCTAGATGGTAGAGCCACAAACAG
CCGGTACAAGCAACGATCTCCAGGACCATCTGAATCATGCGCGGATGACACGAACTCACGACGGCGATCA
CAGACATTAACCCACAGTACAGACACTGCGACAACGTGGCAATTCGTCGCAATACCGTCTCACTGAACTG
GCCGATAATTGCAGACGAACGAAGAGGATGTCCAATATTTTTTTTAAGGAATAAGGATACTTCAAGACTA
GATTCCCCCCTGCATTCCCATCAGAACCGTAAACCTTGGCGCTTTCCTTGGGAAGTATTCAAGAAGTGCC
TTGTCCGGTTTCTGTGGCTCACAAACCAGCGCGCCCGATATGGCTTTCTTTTCACTTATGAATGTACCAG
TACGGGACAATTAGAACGCTCCTGTAACAATCTCTTTGCAAATGTGGGGTTACATTCTAACCATGTCACA
CTGCTGACGAAATTCAAAGTAAAAAAAAATGGGACCACGTCTTGAGAACGATAGATTTTCTTTATTTTAC
ATTGAACAGTCGTTGTCTCAGCGCGCTTTATGTTTTCATTCATACTTCATATTATAAAATAACAAAAGAA
GAATTTCATATTCACGCCCAAGAAATCAGGCTGCTTTCCAAATGCAATTGACACTTCATTAGCCATCACA
CAAAACTCTTTCTTGCTGGAGCTTCTTTTAAAAAAGACCTCAGTACACCAAACACGTTACCCGACCTCGT
TATTTTACGACAACTATGATAAAATTCTGAAGAAAAAATAAAAAAATTTTCATACTTCTTGCTTTTATTT
AAACCATTGAATGATTTCTTTTGAACAAAACTACCTGTTTCACCAAAGGAAATAGAAAGAAAAAATCAAT
TAGAAGAAAACAAAAAACAAAAGATCTATGTGAGACCGAAAGTGAAACGTGATTTCATGCGTCATTTTGA
ACATTTTGTAAATCTTATTTAATAATGTGTGCGGCAATTCACATTTAATTTATGAATGTTTTCTTAACAT
CGCGGCAACTCAAGAAACGGCAGGTTCGGATCTTAGCTACTAGAGAAAGAGGAGAAATACTAGATGCGTA
AAGGCGAAGAGCTGTTCACTGGTGTCGTCCCTATTCTGGTGGAACTGGATGGTGATGTCAACGGTCATAA
GTTTTCCGTGCGTGGCGAGGGTGAAGGTGACGCAACTAATGGTAAACTGACGCTGAAGTTCATCTGTACT
ACTGGTAAACTGCCGGTTCCTTGGCCGACTCTGGTAACGACGCTGACTTATGGTGTTCAGTGCTTTGCTC
GTTATCCGGACCATATGAAGCAGCATGACTTCTTCAAGTCCGCCATGCCGGAAGGCTATGTGCAGGAACG
CACGATTTCCTTTAAGGATGACGGCACGTACAAAACGCGTGCGGAAGTGAAATTTGAAGGCGATACCCTG
GTAAACCGCATTGAGCTGAAAGGCATTGACTTTAAAGAGGACGGCAATATCCTGGGCCATAAGCTGGAAT
ACAATTTTAACAGCCACAATGTTTACATCACCGCCGATAAACAAAAAAATGGCATTAAAGCGAATTTTAA
AATTCGCCACAACGTGGAGGATGGCAGCGTGCAGCTGGCTGATCACTACCAGCAAAACACTCCAATCGGT
GATGGTCCTGTTCTGCTGCCAGACAATCACTATCTGAGCACGCAAAGCGTTCTGTCTAAAGATCCGAACG
AGAAACGCGATCATATGGTTCTGCTGGAGTTCGTAACCGCAGCGGGCATCACGCATGGTATGGATGAACT
GTACAAATGACCAGGCATCAAATAAAACGAAAGGCTCAGTCGAAAGACTGGGCCTTTCGTTTTATCTGTT
GTTTGTCGGTGAACGCTCTCTACTAGAGTCACACTGGCTCACCTTCGGGTGGGCCTTTCTGCGTTTATAG
GTCTCAATCCTAACTCGAGGCCAATTGGTGCGGCAATTGATAATAACGAAAATGTCTTTTAATGATCTGG
GTATAATGAGGAATTTTCCGAACGTTTTTACTTTATATATATATATACATGTAACATATATTCTATACGC
TATAGAGAAAGGAAATTTTTCAATTAAAAAAAAAATAGAGAAAGAGTTTCACTTCTTGATTATCGCTAAC
ACTAATGGTTGAAGTACTGCTACTTTAATTTTATGCTGCCAATGAGACGACGGGGTCATCACGGCTCATC
ATGCGCCAAACAAATGTGTGCAATACACGCTCGGATGACTGCATGATGACCGCACTGACTGGGGACAGCA
GATCCACCTAAGCCTGTGAGAGAAGCAGACACCCGACAGATCAAGGCAGTTAACTAGTGCACTGCAGTAC
AAATCGTCCCCAACAAAAGTGGGCTCTCAAAATTCATCACATTTAAATGCATATAGGAAGAGCAACAGTT
GGTTTGCATCTGATGTTCCTTAAAGATTTCGACATAATGTGCGAAGTAGATCCCTTCAGCACTGTACTTG
TTTTTGCGACTAGATTGTAAATCATTCTTTATTTAATCTCTTTCTTTAACTACTGCTTAAAGTATAATTT
GGTCCGTAGTTTAATAACTATACTAAGCGAACGCTCTCTCGAAATTTTTCTTAACGCGTCCTTGTACTGC
GTCTAACGCTTTTGCCACTTGGATTTCTATTATAGGAAATAGTCTCACTTACTGGGCGACGAATTTTCGC
GTTTTGATGAAGCACAGGAAGAATTTCTTTATGCTCAGAAGTTTGACAGCAAGCAAGTTCATCATTCGAA
CTAGCCTTATTGTTTTAGTTCAGTGACAGCGAACTGCCGTACTCGATGCTTTATTTCTCACGGTAGAGCG
GAAGAACAGATAGATCCCTACATATTGCTACCACTTCTATTACACAATAGTTTCAATAGCTTGCAGCGTA
GCTAAACTCTAAAATTTATCTAAATCACTCATATAAACCGAACCCTTCCCCTTCCGCTTATAGTACAGCT
GATGCTCCTTCACTATTTTAACATGTGGAATTCTTGAAAGAATGAAATCGCCATGCCAAGCCATCACACG
GTCTTTTATGCAATTGATTGACCGCCTGCAACACATAGGCAGTAAAATTTTTACAAGCAGTAGCAGAACA
GGCCACACAATCGCAAGTGATTAACGTCCACACAGGTATAGGGTTTCTGGACCATATGATACATGCTCTG
GCCAAGCATTCCGGCTGGTCGCTAATCGTTGAGTGCCGAGCGGCCGCGATTATCAAAAAGGATCTTCACC
TAGATCCTTTTAAATTAAAAATGAAGTTTTAAATCAATCTAAAGTATATATGAGTAAACTTGGTCTGACA
G
Features (pLannotate 1.2.2; 11 found; start..end, strand, type, name):
      1..861     -  CDS            AmpR: β-lactamase; bla; confers resistance to ampicillin, carbenicillin, and related antibiotics
    862..966     -  promoter       AmpR promoter: bla
   1069..1657    +  rep_origin     ori: high-copy-number ColE1/pMB1/pBR322/pUC origin of replication
   2391..2510    +  rep_origin     ARS1 (fragment): S. cerevisiae autonomously replicating sequence ARS1/ARS416
   2515..2561    +  promoter       HIS3 promoter (fragment): S. cerevisiae HIS3
   2562..2624    +  CDS            HIS3 (fragment): imidazoleglycerol-phosphate dehydratase, required for histidine biosynthesis; S. cerevisiae HIS3; yeast auxotrophic marker
   3704..4417    +  CDS            superfolder GFP: GFP variant that folds robustly even when fused to poorly folded proteins (Pédelacq et al., 2006)
   4429..4500    +  terminator     rrnB T1 terminator: transcription terminator T1 from the E. coli rrnB gene
   4516..4543    +  terminator     T7Te terminator: phage T7 early transcription terminator
   5602..5628    +  rep_origin     ARS1 (fragment): S. cerevisiae autonomously replicating sequence ARS1/ARS416
   5725..5846    +  CDS            HIS3 (fragment): imidazoleglycerol-phosphate dehydratase, required for histidine biosynthesis; S. cerevisiae HIS3; yeast auxotrophic marker
