[The description below was written by a language model from this plasmid's Addgene catalogue record and pLannotate feature annotations shown in this document.]
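Description:
pBBK45 pHomL-RPL18Bp-GFPdropout-SSA1t-HomR is an empty parent vector from the Markerless Yeast Localization and Overexpression (MyLO) CRISPR-Cas9 toolkit, built on the pYTK089 backbone by BsaI Golden Gate assembly. It is maintained in E. coli as a high-copy plasmid through a ColE1/pUC-type origin and selected with ampicillin via the β-lactamase gene and its native promoter. No complete yeast replication origin or functional yeast selection marker is annotated, which fits its stated role as a source of markerless integration cassettes rather than an episomal yeast plasmid.

As the name indicates, the cargo is arranged as a left homology arm, the RPL18B promoter, a GFP dropout cassette, the SSA1 terminator and a right homology arm. The automated annotation does not label the RPL18B promoter or SSA1 terminator. It does detect the superfolder GFP coding sequence followed by the bacterial rrnB T1 and T7Te terminators, consistent with a bacterially expressed placeholder. In dropout designs of this kind, a gene of interest replaces the GFP cassette during Golden Gate cloning, so correct clones appear as non-fluorescent colonies. The record does not state which enzyme is used for that step. Short fragments annotated as ARS1 and HIS3 sequences flank the cassette on both sides. These are partial matches that probably lie within the homology arms, although the record does not name the genomic target locus.

A gene cloned into this version is expressed untagged between the yeast promoter and terminator. The resulting homology-flanked cassette is intended as repair template for Cas9-assisted integration into the S. cerevisiae genome without a selectable marker, for overexpression studies.
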