Addgene plasmid #179029: pBBK45 pHomL-RPL18Bp-GFPdropout-SSA1t-HomR (AmpR)
Purpose: (Empty Backbone) Parent vector for markerless yeast integration cassettes with untagged genes
Depositing lab: Vincent Martin. Depositing organization: Concordia University. Publication: The MyLo CRISPR-Cas9 Toolkit: A Markerless Yeast Localization and Overexpression CRISPR-Cas9 Toolkit. Bean BDM, Whiteway M, Martin VJJ. G3 (Bethesda). 2022 Jun 16. pii: 6609175. doi: 10.1093/g3journal/jkac154. PubMed 35708612.
Backbone
  Vector backbone: pYTK089 (ColE1, AmpR)
  Vector type: Yeast Expression
Growth in bacteria
  Bacterial resistance: Ampicillin, 100 μg/mL
  Growth temperature: 37°C
  Growth strain: DH5alpha
  Copy number: High Copy
Gene/Insert
  Gene/Insert name: None
Terms and licenses: Academic/Nonprofit Terms; Industry Terms: Not Available to Industry
Depositor comments: Part of the Markerless Yeast Localization and Overexpression (MyLO) CRISPR-Cas9 Toolkit. Vector cloned using BsaI Golden Gate cloning
How to cite: pBBK45 pHomL-RPL18Bp-GFPdropout-SSA1t-HomR (AmpR) was a gift from Vincent Martin (Addgene plasmid # 179029 ; http://n2t.net/addgene:179029 ; RRID:Addgene_179029)
